Addgene plasmid #242654: pCMV-ABEmax-eVRQR-P2A-EGFP (LLH575)
Purpose: CMV promoter expression plasmid for human codon optimized ABEmax(7.10) A-to-G base editor with neVRQR(D10A) and P2A-EGFP
Depositing lab: Benjamin Kleinstiver. Depositing organization: Massachusetts General Hospital. Publication: Treatment of a severe vascular disease using a bespoke CRISPR-Cas9 base editor in mice. Alves CRR, Das S, Krishnan V, Ha LL, Fox LR, Stutzman HE, Shamber CE, Kalailingam P, McCarthy S, Lino Cardenas CL, Fong CE, Imai T, Mitra S, Yun S, Wood RK, Benning FMC, Roh K, Lawton J, Kim N, Silverstein RA, Ferreira da Silva J, de la Cruz D, Richa R, Xie J, Gray-Edwards HL, Malhotra R, Chung DY, Chao LH, Tsai SQ, Maguire CA, Lindsay ME, Kleinstiver BP, Musolino PL. Nat Biomed Eng. 2025 Sep 11:10.1038/s41551-025-01499-1. doi: 10.1038/s41551-025-01499-1. PubMed 40935887.
Backbone
  Vector backbone: pCMV_ABEmax_P2A_GFP (Addgene Plasmid #112101)
  Vector type: Mammalian Expression, CRISPR
Growth in bacteria
  Bacterial resistance: Ampicillin, 100 μg/mL
  Growth temperature: 37°C
  Growth strain: DH5alpha
  Copy number: High Copy
Gene/Insert
  Gene/Insert name: pCMV-ABEmax-VRQR-S55R-P2A-EGFP (alt names: LLH575; ABEmax-eVRQR)
  Species: Synthetic
  Mutation: ABE7.10 mutations in TadA, eVRQR mutations in SpCas9(S55R/D1135V/G1218R/R1335Q/T1337R)
  Promoter: CMV and T7
  Tag / fusion protein: BPNLS (N terminal on insert); BPNLS-3xFLAG-P2A-EGFP (C terminal on insert)
  Cloning method: Gibson Cloning
  Sequencing primers: 5′ oBK6928-CCAAGTCTCCACCCCATTGACG; 3′ oBK219-GGGAGTGGCACCTTCCAGGGTC
Terms and licenses: Academic/Nonprofit Terms; Industry Terms: Not Available to Industry
How to cite: pCMV-ABEmax-eVRQR-P2A-EGFP (LLH575) was a gift from Benjamin Kleinstiver (Addgene plasmid # 242654 ; http://n2t.net/addgene:242654 ; RRID:Addgene_242654)
