[The description below was written by a language model from this plasmid's Addgene catalogue record and pLannotate feature annotations shown in this document.]
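Description:
pCMV-ABEmax-eVRQR-P2A-EGFP (LLH575) is a 9.6 kb mammalian expression plasmid encoding an adenine (A-to-G) base editor. It was built by Gibson cloning into the pCMV_ABEmax_P2A_GFP backbone. It is propagated in E. coli through a high-copy ColE1/pUC-type origin and selected with ampicillin via the AmpR β-lactamase cassette. Short remnants of lac regulatory sequence, an SV40 promoter fragment and a bom fragment are backbone carry-over and have no stated role.

The payload is a single human codon-optimized open reading frame driven by the CMV immediate-early enhancer and promoter. A T7 promoter sits just upstream of the coding region and could allow in vitro transcription. The frame ends at a bovine growth hormone polyadenylation signal. It begins with a bipartite NLS, followed by two tandem E. coli TadA deaminase domains in the ABEmax(7.10) arrangement; the record lists ABE7.10 mutations in TadA. These are fused to a Streptococcus pyogenes Cas9 D10A nickase. The automated annotation labels this segment a dCas9 fragment, but the catalogue entry specifies only D10A, consistent with a nickase rather than a fully dead enzyme.

The Cas9 portion carries the eVRQR substitutions: S55R plus the VRQR PAM-altering set D1135V/G1218R/R1335Q/T1337R. VRQR variants are generally used to target NGA rather than NGG PAMs. At the C terminus are a second bipartite NLS, a 3xFLAG epitope and a P2A peptide followed by EGFP. The P2A releases EGFP as a separate fluorescent marker, so transfected cells can be identified or sorted.

No guide RNA cassette is annotated, so a guide would have to be supplied separately. The associated publication concerns a bespoke base editor for treating a severe vascular disease in mice.
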