Features (pLannotate 1.2.2; 18 found; start..end, strand, type, name):
    132..335     +  promoter       CMV promoter: human cytomegalovirus (CMV) immediate early promoter
    377..395     +  promoter       T7 promoter: promoter for bacteriophage T7 RNA polymerase
    466..942     +  CDS            tadA: TADA_ECOLI - Also known as yfhC. Experimental evidence at protein level: Swiss-Prot protein existence level 1. Catalyzes the deamination of adenosine to inosine at the wobble position 34 of tRNA(Arg2). Essential for cell viability. From Escherichia coli (strain K12).
   1063..1554    +  CDS            tadA: TADA_ECOLI - Also known as yfhC. Experimental evidence at protein level: Swiss-Prot protein existence level 1. Catalyzes the deamination of adenosine to inosine at the wobble position 34 of tRNA(Arg2). Essential for cell viability. From Escherichia coli (strain K12).
   1654..5755    +  CDS            dCas9 (fragment): catalytically dead mutant of the Cas9 endonuclease from the Streptococcus pyogenes Type II CRISPR/Cas system RNA-guided DNA-binding protein that lacks endonuclease activity due to the D10A mutation in the RuvC catalytic domain and the N863A mutation in the HNH catalytic domain
   5884..6600    +  CDS            EGFP: EGFP is a basic (constitutively fluorescent) green fluorescent protein published in 1996, derived from Aequorea victoria. It is reported to be a rapidly-maturing weak dimer with moderate acid sensitivity.
   6688..6912    +  polyA_signal   bGH poly(A) signal: bovine growth hormone polyadenylation signal
   6916..6937    +  promoter       SV40 promoter (fragment): SV40 enhancer and early promoter
   6942..6958    +  misc_feature   MCS (fragment): pBluescript multiple cloning site
   7007..7023    -  protein_bind   lac operator: The lac repressor binds to the lac operator to inhibit transcription in E. coli. This inhibition can be relieved by adding lactose or isopropyl-β-D-thiogalactopyranoside (IPTG). lac repressor encoded by lacI
   7031..7061    -  promoter       lac promoter: promoter for the E. coli lac operon
   7076..7097    -  protein_bind   CAP binding site: CAP binding activates transcription in the presence of cAMP. E. coli catabolite activator protein
   7110..7202    -  CDS            lacI (fragment): lac repressor; lacI; The lac repressor binds to the lac operator to inhibit transcription in E. coli. This inhibition can be relieved by adding lactose or isopropyl-β-D-thiogalactopyranoside (IPTG).
   7385..7973    -  rep_origin     ori: high-copy-number ColE1/pMB1/pBR322/pUC origin of replication
   8144..9004    -  CDS            AmpR: β-lactamase; bla; confers resistance to ampicillin, carbenicillin, and related antibiotics
   9005..9109    -  promoter       AmpR promoter: bla
   9180..9224    -  misc_feature   bom (fragment): basis of mobility region from pBR322
   9379..131     +  enhancer       CMV enhancer (across the origin): human cytomegalovirus immediate early enhancer
>Addgene plasmid #242654 | pCMV-ABEmax-eVRQR-P2A-EGFP (LLH575) | addgene full sequence | sequence record 488975 | Addgene NGS Result
ATATGCCAAGTACGCCCCCTATTGACGTCAATGACGGTAAATGGCCCGCCTGGCATTATGCCCAGTACAT
GACCTTATGGGACTTTCCTACTTGGCAGTACATCTACGTATTAGTCATCGCTATTACCATGGTGATGCGG
TTTTGGCAGTACATCAATGGGCGTGGATAGCGGTTTGACTCACGGGGATTTCCAAGTCTCCACCCCATTG
ACGTCAATGGGAGTTTGTTTTGGCACCAAAATCAACGGGACTTTCCAAAATGTCGTAACAACTCCGCCCC
ATTGACGCAAATGGGCGGTAGGCGTGTACGGTGGGAGGTCTATATAAGCAGAGCTGGTTTAGTGAACCGT
CAGATCCGCTAGAGATCCGCGGCCGCTAATACGACTCACTATAGGGAGAGCCGCCACCATGAAACGGACA
GCCGACGGAAGCGAGTTCGAGTCACCAAAGAAGAAGCGGAAAGTCTCTGAAGTCGAGTTTAGCCACGAGT
ATTGGATGAGGCACGCACTGACCCTGGCAAAGCGAGCATGGGATGAAAGAGAAGTCCCCGTGGGCGCCGT
GCTGGTGCACAACAATAGAGTGATCGGAGAGGGATGGAACAGGCCAATCGGCCGCCACGACCCTACCGCA
CACGCAGAGATCATGGCACTGAGGCAGGGAGGCCTGGTCATGCAGAATTACCGCCTGATCGATGCCACCC
TGTATGTGACACTGGAGCCATGCGTGATGTGCGCAGGAGCAATGATCCACAGCAGGATCGGAAGAGTGGT
GTTCGGAGCACGGGACGCCAAGACCGGCGCAGCAGGCTCCCTGATGGATGTGCTGCACCACCCCGGCATG
AACCACCGGGTGGAGATCACAGAGGGAATCCTGGCAGACGAGTGCGCCGCCCTGCTGAGCGATTTCTTTA
GAATGCGGAGACAGGAGATCAAGGCCCAGAAGAAGGCACAGAGCTCCACCGACTCTGGAGGATCTAGCGG
AGGATCCTCTGGAAGCGAGACACCAGGCACAAGCGAGTCCGCCACACCAGAGAGCTCCGGCGGCTCCTCC
GGAGGATCCTCTGAGGTGGAGTTTTCCCACGAGTACTGGATGAGACATGCCCTGACCCTGGCCAAGAGGG
CACGCGATGAGAGGGAGGTGCCTGTGGGAGCCGTGCTGGTGCTGAACAATAGAGTGATCGGCGAGGGCTG
GAACAGAGCCATCGGCCTGCACGACCCAACAGCCCATGCCGAAATTATGGCCCTGAGACAGGGCGGCCTG
GTCATGCAGAACTACAGACTGATTGACGCCACCCTGTACGTGACATTCGAGCCTTGCGTGATGTGCGCCG
GCGCCATGATCCACTCTAGGATCGGCCGCGTGGTGTTTGGCGTGAGGAACGCAAAAACCGGCGCCGCAGG
CTCCCTGATGGACGTGCTGCACTACCCCGGCATGAATCACCGCGTCGAAATTACCGAGGGAATCCTGGCA
GATGAATGTGCCGCCCTGCTGTGCTATTTCTTTCGGATGCCTAGACAGGTGTTCAATGCTCAGAAGAAGG
CCCAGAGCTCCACCGACTCCGGAGGATCTAGCGGAGGCTCCTCTGGCTCTGAGACACCTGGCACAAGCGA
GAGCGCAACACCTGAAAGCAGCGGGGGCAGCAGCGGGGGGTCAGACAAGAAGTACAGCATCGGCCTGGCC
ATCGGCACCAACTCTGTGGGCTGGGCCGTGATCACCGACGAGTACAAGGTGCCCAGCAAGAAATTCAAGG
TGCTGGGCAACACCGACCGGCACAGCATCAAGAAGAACCTGATCGGAGCCCTGCTGTTCGACAGAGGCGA
AACAGCCGAGGCCACCCGGCTGAAGAGAACCGCCAGAAGAAGATACACCAGACGGAAGAACCGGATCTGC
TATCTGCAAGAGATCTTCAGCAACGAGATGGCCAAGGTGGACGACAGCTTCTTCCACAGACTGGAAGAGT
CCTTCCTGGTGGAAGAGGATAAGAAGCACGAGCGGCACCCCATCTTCGGCAACATCGTGGACGAGGTGGC
CTACCACGAGAAGTACCCCACCATCTACCACCTGAGAAAGAAACTGGTGGACAGCACCGACAAGGCCGAC
CTGCGGCTGATCTATCTGGCCCTGGCCCACATGATCAAGTTCCGGGGCCACTTCCTGATCGAGGGCGACC
TGAACCCCGACAACAGCGACGTGGACAAGCTGTTCATCCAGCTGGTGCAGACCTACAACCAGCTGTTCGA
GGAAAACCCCATCAACGCCAGCGGCGTGGACGCCAAGGCCATCCTGTCTGCCAGACTGAGCAAGAGCAGA
CGGCTGGAAAATCTGATCGCCCAGCTGCCCGGCGAGAAGAAGAATGGCCTGTTCGGAAACCTGATTGCCC
TGAGCCTGGGCCTGACCCCCAACTTCAAGAGCAACTTCGACCTGGCCGAGGATGCCAAACTGCAGCTGAG
CAAGGACACCTACGACGACGACCTGGACAACCTGCTGGCCCAGATCGGCGACCAGTACGCCGACCTGTTT
CTGGCCGCCAAGAACCTGTCCGACGCCATCCTGCTGAGCGACATCCTGAGAGTGAACACCGAGATCACCA
AGGCCCCCCTGAGCGCCTCTATGATCAAGAGATACGACGAGCACCACCAGGACCTGACCCTGCTGAAAGC
TCTCGTGCGGCAGCAGCTGCCTGAGAAGTACAAAGAGATTTTCTTCGACCAGAGCAAGAACGGCTACGCC
GGCTACATTGACGGCGGAGCCAGCCAGGAAGAGTTCTACAAGTTCATCAAGCCCATCCTGGAAAAGATGG
ACGGCACCGAGGAACTGCTCGTGAAGCTGAACAGAGAGGACCTGCTGCGGAAGCAGCGGACCTTCGACAA
CGGCAGCATCCCCCACCAGATCCACCTGGGAGAGCTGCACGCCATTCTGCGGCGGCAGGAAGATTTTTAC
CCATTCCTGAAGGACAACCGGGAAAAGATCGAGAAGATCCTGACCTTCCGCATCCCCTACTACGTGGGCC
CTCTGGCCAGGGGAAACAGCAGATTCGCCTGGATGACCAGAAAGAGCGAGGAAACCATCACCCCCTGGAA
CTTCGAGGAAGTGGTGGACAAGGGCGCTTCCGCCCAGAGCTTCATCGAGCGGATGACCAACTTCGATAAG
AACCTGCCCAACGAGAAGGTGCTGCCCAAGCACAGCCTGCTGTACGAGTACTTCACCGTGTATAACGAGC
TGACCAAAGTGAAATACGTGACCGAGGGAATGAGAAAGCCCGCCTTCCTGAGCGGCGAGCAGAAAAAGGC
CATCGTGGACCTGCTGTTCAAGACCAACCGGAAAGTGACCGTGAAGCAGCTGAAAGAGGACTACTTCAAG
AAAATCGAGTGCTTCGACTCCGTGGAAATCTCCGGCGTGGAAGATCGGTTCAACGCCTCCCTGGGCACAT
ACCACGATCTGCTGAAAATTATCAAGGACAAGGACTTCCTGGACAATGAGGAAAACGAGGACATTCTGGA
AGATATCGTGCTGACCCTGACACTGTTTGAGGACAGAGAGATGATCGAGGAACGGCTGAAAACCTATGCC
CACCTGTTCGACGACAAAGTGATGAAGCAGCTGAAGCGGCGGAGATACACCGGCTGGGGCAGGCTGAGCC
GGAAGCTGATCAACGGCATCCGGGACAAGCAGTCCGGCAAGACAATCCTGGATTTCCTGAAGTCCGACGG
CTTCGCCAACAGAAACTTCATGCAGCTGATCCACGACGACAGCCTGACCTTTAAAGAGGACATCCAGAAA
GCCCAGGTGTCCGGCCAGGGCGATAGCCTGCACGAGCACATTGCCAATCTGGCCGGCAGCCCCGCCATTA
AGAAGGGCATCCTGCAGACAGTGAAGGTGGTGGACGAGCTCGTGAAAGTGATGGGCCGGCACAAGCCCGA
GAACATCGTGATCGAAATGGCCAGAGAGAACCAGACCACCCAGAAGGGACAGAAGAACAGCCGCGAGAGA
ATGAAGCGGATCGAAGAGGGCATCAAAGAGCTGGGCAGCCAGATCCTGAAAGAACACCCCGTGGAAAACA
CCCAGCTGCAGAACGAGAAGCTGTACCTGTACTACCTGCAGAATGGGCGGGATATGTACGTGGACCAGGA
ACTGGACATCAACCGGCTGTCCGACTACGATGTGGACCATATCGTGCCTCAGAGCTTTCTGAAGGACGAC
TCCATCGACAACAAGGTGCTGACCAGAAGCGACAAGAACCGGGGCAAGAGCGACAACGTGCCCTCCGAAG
AGGTCGTGAAGAAGATGAAGAACTACTGGCGGCAGCTGCTGAACGCCAAGCTGATTACCCAGAGAAAGTT
CGACAATCTGACCAAGGCCGAGAGAGGCGGCCTGAGCGAACTGGATAAGGCCGGCTTCATCAAGAGACAG
CTGGTGGAAACCCGGCAGATCACAAAGCACGTGGCACAGATCCTGGACTCCCGGATGAACACTAAGTACG
ACGAGAATGACAAGCTGATCCGGGAAGTGAAAGTGATCACCCTGAAGTCCAAGCTGGTGTCCGATTTCCG
GAAGGATTTCCAGTTTTACAAAGTGCGCGAGATCAACAACTACCACCACGCCCACGACGCCTACCTGAAC
GCCGTCGTGGGAACCGCCCTGATCAAAAAGTACCCTAAGCTGGAAAGCGAGTTCGTGTACGGCGACTACA
AGGTGTACGACGTGCGGAAGATGATCGCCAAGAGCGAGCAGGAAATCGGCAAGGCTACCGCCAAGTACTT
CTTCTACAGCAACATCATGAACTTTTTCAAGACCGAGATTACCCTGGCCAACGGCGAGATCCGGAAGCGG
CCTCTGATCGAGACAAACGGCGAAACCGGGGAGATCGTGTGGGATAAGGGCCGGGATTTTGCCACCGTGC
GGAAAGTGCTGAGCATGCCCCAAGTGAATATCGTGAAAAAGACCGAGGTGCAGACAGGCGGCTTCAGCAA
AGAGTCTATCCTGCCCAAGAGGAACAGCGATAAGCTGATCGCCAGAAAGAAGGACTGGGACCCTAAGAAG
TACGGCGGCTTCGTGAGCCCCACCGTGGCCTATTCTGTGCTGGTGGTGGCCAAAGTGGAAAAGGGCAAGT
CCAAGAAACTGAAGAGTGTGAAAGAGCTGCTGGGGATCACCATCATGGAAAGAAGCAGCTTCGAGAAGAA
TCCCATCGACTTTCTGGAAGCCAAGGGCTACAAAGAAGTGAAAAAGGACCTGATCATCAAGCTGCCTAAG
TACTCCCTGTTCGAGCTGGAAAACGGCCGGAAGAGAATGCTGGCCTCTGCCAGAGAACTGCAGAAGGGAA
ACGAACTGGCCCTGCCCTCCAAATATGTGAACTTCCTGTACCTGGCCAGCCACTATGAGAAGCTGAAGGG
CTCCCCCGAGGATAATGAGCAGAAACAGCTGTTTGTGGAACAGCACAAGCACTACCTGGACGAGATCATC
GAGCAGATCAGCGAGTTCTCCAAGAGAGTGATCCTGGCCGACGCTAATCTGGACAAAGTGCTGTCCGCCT
ACAACAAGCACCGGGATAAGCCCATCAGAGAGCAGGCCGAGAATATCATCCACCTGTTTACCCTGACCAA
TCTGGGAGCCCCTGCCGCCTTCAAGTACTTTGACACCACCATCGACCGGAAGCAGTACAGAAGCACCAAA
GAGGTGCTGGACGCCACCCTGATCCACCAGAGCATCACCGGCCTGTACGAGACACGGATCGACCTGTCTC
AGCTGGGAGGTGACTCTGGCGGCTCAAAAAGAACCGCCGACGGCAGCGAATTCGAGCCCAAGAAGAAGAG
GAAAGTCGGAAGCGGAGCTACTAACTTCAGCCTGCTGAAGCAGGCTGGAGACGTGGAGGAGAACCCTGGA
CCTATGGTGAGCAAGGGCGAGGAGCTGTTCACCGGGGTGGTGCCCATCCTGGTCGAGCTGGACGGCGACG
TAAACGGCCACAAGTTCAGCGTGTCCGGCGAGGGCGAGGGCGATGCCACCTACGGCAAGCTGACCCTGAA
GTTCATCTGCACCACCGGCAAGCTGCCCGTGCCCTGGCCCACCCTCGTGACCACCCTGACCTATGGAGTG
CAGTGCTTCAGCCGCTACCCCGACCACATGAAGCAGCACGACTTCTTCAAGTCCGCCATGCCCGAAGGCT
ACGTCCAGGAGCGCACCATCTTCTTCAAGGACGACGGCAACTACAAGACCCGCGCCGAGGTGAAGTTCGA
GGGCGACACCCTGGTGAACCGCATCGAGCTGAAGGGCATCGACTTCAAGGAGGACGGCAACATCCTGGGG
CACAAGCTGGAGTACAACTACAACAGCCACAACGTCTATATCATGGCCGACAAGCAGAAGAACGGCATCA
AGGTGAACTTCAAGATCCGCCACAACATCGAGGACGGCAGCGTGCAGCTCGCCGACCACTACCAGCAGAA
CACCCCCATCGGCGACGGCCCCGTGCTGCTGCCCGACAACCACTACCTGAGCACCCAGTCCGCCCTGAGC
AAAGACCCCAACGAGAAGCGCGATCACATGGTCCTGCTGGAGTTCGTGACCGCCGCCGGGATCACTCTCG
GCATGGACGAGCTGTACAAGTCTGGTGGTTCTCCCAAGAAGAAGAGGAAAGTCTAACCGGTCATCATCAC
CATCACCATTGAGTTTAAACCCGCTGATCAGCCTCGACTGTGCCTTCTAGTTGCCAGCCATCTGTTGTTT
GCCCCTCCCCCGTGCCTTCCTTGACCCTGGAAGGTGCCACTCCCACTGTCCTTTCCTAATAAAATGAGGA
AATTGCATCGCATTGTCTGAGTAGGTGTCATTCTATTCTGGGGGGTGGGGTGGGGCAGGACAGCAAGGGG
GAGGATTGGGAAGACAATAGCAGGCATGCTGGGGATGCGGTGGGCTCTATGGCTTCTGAGGCGGAAAGAA
CCAGCTGGGGCTCGATACCGTCGACCTCTAGCTAGAGCTTGGCGTAATCATGGTCATAGCTGTTTCCTGT
GTGAAATTGTTATCCGCTCACAATTCCACACAACATACGAGCCGGAAGCATAAAGTGTAAAGCCTAGGGT
GCCTAATGAGTGAGCTAACTCACATTAATTGCGTTGCGCTCACTGCCCGCTTTCCAGTCGGGAAACCTGT
CGTGCCAGCTGCATTAATGAATCGGCCAACGCGCGGGGAGAGGCGGTTTGCGTATTGGGCGCTCTTCCGC
TTCCTCGCTCACTGACTCGCTGCGCTCGGTCGTTCGGCTGCGGCGAGCGGTATCAGCTCACTCAAAGGCG
GTAATACGGTTATCCACAGAATCAGGGGATAACGCAGGAAAGAACATGTGAGCAAAAGGCCAGCAAAAGG
CCAGGAACCGTAAAAAGGCCGCGTTGCTGGCGTTTTTCCATAGGCTCCGCCCCCCTGACGAGCATCACAA
AAATCGACGCTCAAGTCAGAGGTGGCGAAACCCGACAGGACTATAAAGATACCAGGCGTTTCCCCCTGGA
AGCTCCCTCGTGCGCTCTCCTGTTCCGACCCTGCCGCTTACCGGATACCTGTCCGCCTTTCTCCCTTCGG
GAAGCGTGGCGCTTTCTCATAGCTCACGCTGTAGGTATCTCAGTTCGGTGTAGGTCGTTCGCTCCAAGCT
GGGCTGTGTGCACGAACCCCCCGTTCAGCCCGACCGCTGCGCCTTATCCGGTAACTATCGTCTTGAGTCC
AACCCGGTAAGACACGACTTATCGCCACTGGCAGCAGCCACTGGTAACAGGATTAGCAGAGCGAGGTATG
TAGGCGGTGCTACAGAGTTCTTGAAGTGGTGGCCTAACTACGGCTACACTAGAAGAACAGTATTTGGTAT
CTGCGCTCTGCTGAAGCCAGTTACCTTCGGAAAAAGAGTTGGTAGCTCTTGATCCGGCAAACAAACCACC
GCTGGTAGCGGTGGTTTTTTTGTTTGCAAGCAGCAGATTACGCGCAGAAAAAAAGGATCTCAAGAAGATC
CTTTGATCTTTTCTACGGGGTCTGACACTCAGTGGAACGAAAACTCACGTTAAGGGATTTTGGTCATGAG
ATTATCAAAAAGGATCTTCACCTAGATCCTTTTAAATTAAAAATGAAGTTTTAAATCAATCTAAAGTATA
TATGAGTAAACTTGGTCTGACAGTTACCAATGCTTAATCAGTGAGGCACCTATCTCAGCGATCTGTCTAT
TTCGTTCATCCATAGTTGCCTGACTCCCCGTCGTGTAGATAACTACGATACGGGAGGGCTTACCATCTGG
CCCCAGTGCTGCAATGATACCGCGAGACCCACGCTCACCGGCTCCAGATTTATCAGCAATAAACCAGCCA
GCCGGAAGGGCCGAGCGCAGAAGTGGTCCTGCAACTTTATCCGCCTCCATCCAGTCTATTAATTGTTGCC
GGGAAGCTAGAGTAAGTAGTTCGCCAGTTAATAGTTTGCGCAACGTTGTTGCCATTGCTACAGGCATCGT
GGTGTCACGCTCGTCGTTTGGTATGGCTTCATTCAGCTCCGGTTCCCAACGATCAAGGCGAGTTACATGA
TCCCCCATGTTGTGCAAAAAAGCGGTTAGCTCCTTCGGTCCTCCGATCGTTGTCAGAAGTAAGTTGGCCG
CAGTGTTATCACTCATGGTTATGGCAGCACTGCATAATTCTCTTACTGTCATGCCATCCGTAAGATGCTT
TTCTGTGACTGGTGAGTACTCAACCAAGTCATTCTGAGAATAGTGTATGCGGCGACCGAGTTGCTCTTGC
CCGGCGTCAATACGGGATAATACCGCGCCACATAGCAGAACTTTAAAAGTGCTCATCATTGGAAAACGTT
CTTCGGGGCGAAAACTCTCAAGGATCTTACCGCTGTTGAGATCCAGTTCGATGTAACCCACTCGTGCACC
CAACTGATCTTCAGCATCTTTTACTTTCACCAGCGTTTCTGGGTGAGCAAAAACAGGAAGGCAAAATGCC
GCAAAAAAGGGAATAAGGGCGACACGGAAATGTTGAATACTCATACTCTTCCTTTTTCAATATTATTGAA
GCATTTATCAGGGTTATTGTCTCATGAGCGGATACATATTTGAATGTATTTAGAAAAATAAACAAATAGG
GGTTCCGCGCACATTTCCCCGAAAAGTGCCACCTGACGTCGACGGATCGGGAGATCGATCTCCCGATCCC
CTAGGGTCGACTCTCAGTACAATCTGCTCTGATGCCGCATAGTTAAGCCAGTATCTGCTCCCTGCTTGTG
TGTTGGAGGTCGCTGAGTAGTGCGCGAGCAAAATTTAAGCTACAACAAGGCAAGGCTTGACCGACAATTG
CATGAAGAATCTGCTTAGGGTTAGGCGTTTTGCGCTGCTTCGCGATGTACGGGCCAGATATACGCGTTGA
CATTGATTATTGACTAGTTATTAATAGTAATCAATTACGGGGTCATTAGTTCATAGCCCATATATGGAGT
TCCGCGTTACATAACTTACGGTAAATGGCCCGCCTGGCTGACCGCCCAACGACCCCCGCCCATTGACGTC
AATAATGACGTATGTTCCCATAGTAACGCCAATAGGGACTTTCCATTGACGTCAATGGGTGGAGTATTTA
CGGTAAACTGCCCACTTGGCAGTACATCAAGTGTATC
